>Addgene plasmid #123556 | pMK-mEmerald | addgene full sequence | sequence record 247984 | Addgene NGS Result
CTAAATTGTAAGCGTTAATATTTTGTTAAAATTCGCGTTAAATTTTTGTTAAATCAGCTCATTTTTTAAC
CAATAGGCCGAAATCGGCAAAATCCCTTATAAATCAAAAGAATAGACCGAGATAGGGTTGAGTGGCCGCT
ACAGGGCGCTCCCATTCGCCATTCAGGCTGCGCAACTGTTGGGAAGGGCGTTTCGGTGCGGGCCTCTTCG
CTATTACGCCAGCTGGCGAAAGGGGGATGTGCTGCAAGGCGATTAAGTTGGGTAACGCCAGGGTTTTCCC
AGTCACGACGTTGTAAAACGACGGCCAGTGAGCGCGACGTAATACGACTCACTATAGGGCGAATTGAAGG
AAGGCCGTCAAGGCCGCATGGTCTCAAATGGTGAGCAAGGGCGAGGAGCTGTTCACCGGGGTGGTGCCCA
TCCTGGTCGAGCTGGACGGCGACGTAAACGGCCACAAGTTCAGCGTGTCCGGCGAGGGCGAGGGCGATGC
CACCTACGGCAAGCTGACCCTGAAGTTCATCTGCACCACCGGCAAGCTGCCCGTGCCCTGGCCCACCCTC
GTGACCACCTTGACCTACGGCGTGCAGTGCTTCGCCCGCTACCCCGACCACATGAAGCAGCACGACTTCT
TCAAGTCCGCCATGCCCGAAGGCTACGTCCAGGAGCGCACCATCTTCTTCAAGGACGACGGCAACTACAA
GACCCGCGCCGAGGTGAAGTTCGAGGGCGACACCCTGGTGAACCGCATCGAGCTGAAGGGCATCGACTTC
AAGGAGGACGGCAACATCCTGGGGCACAAGCTGGAGTACAACTACAACAGCCACAAGGTCTATATCACCG
CCGACAAGCAGAAGAACGGCATCAAGGTGAACTTCAAGACCCGCCACAACATCGAGGACGGCAGCGTGCA
GCTCGCCGACCACTACCAGCAGAACACCCCCATCGGCGACGGCCCCGTGCTGCTGCCCGACAACCACTAC
CTGAGCACCCAGTCCAAGCTGAGCAAAGACCCCAACGAGAAGCGCGATCACATGGTCCTGCTGGAGTTCG
TGACCGCCGCCGGGATCACTCTCGGCATGGACGAGCTGTACAAGTAAGCTTTGAGACCCTGGGCCTCATG
GGCCTTCCTTTCACTGCCCGCTTTCCAGTCGGGAAACCTGTCGTGCCAGCTGCATTAACATGGTCATAGC
TGTTTCCTTGCGTATTGGGCGCTCTCCGCTTCCTCGCTCACTGACTCGCTGCGCTCGGTCGTTCGGGTAA
AGCCTGGGGTGCCTAATGAGCAAAAGGCCAGCAAAAGGCCAGGAACCGTAAAAAGGCCGCGTTGCTGGCG
TTTTTCCATAGGCTCCGCCCCCCTGACGAGCATCACAAAAATCGACGCTCAAGTCAGAGGTGGCGAAACC
CGACAGGACTATAAAGATACCAGGCGTTTCCCCCTGGAAGCTCCCTCGTGCGCTCTCCTGTTCCGACCCT
GCCGCTTACCGGATACCTGTCCGCCTTTCTCCCTTCGGGAAGCGTGGCGCTTTCTCATAGCTCACGCTGT
AGGTATCTCAGTTCGGTGTAGGTCGTTCGCTCCAAGCTGGGCTGTGTGCACGAACCCCCCGTTCAGCCCG
ACCGCTGCGCCTTATCCGGTAACTATCGTCTTGAGTCCAACCCGGTAAGACACGACTTATCGCCACTGGC
AGCAGCCACTGGTAACAGGATTAGCAGAGCGAGGTATGTAGGCGGTGCTACAGAGTTCTTGAAGTGGTGG
CCTAACTACGGCTACACTAGAAGAACAGTATTTGGTATCTGCGCTCTGCTGAAGCCAGTTACCTTCGGAA
AAAGAGTTGGTAGCTCTTGATCCGGCAAACAAACCACCGCTGGTAGCGGTGGTTTTTTTGTTTGCAAGCA
GCAGATTACGCGCAGAAAAAAAGGATCTCAAGAAGATCCTTTGATCTTTTCTACGGGGTCTGACGCTCAG
TGGAACGAAAACTCACGTTAAGGGATTTTGGTCATGAGATTATCAAAAAGGATCTTCACCTAGATCCTTT
TAAATTAAAAATGAAGTTTTAAATCAATCTAAAGTATATATGAGTAAACTTGGTCTGACAGTTATTAGAA
AAATTCATCCAGCAGACGATAAAACGCAATACGCTGGCTATCCGGTGCCGCAATGCCATACAGCACCAGA
AAACGATCCGCCCATTCGCCGCCCAGTTCTTCCGCAATATCACGGGTGGCCAGCGCAATATCCTGATAAC
GATCCGCCACGCCCAGACGGCCGCAATCAATAAAGCCGCTAAAACGGCCATTTTCCACCATAATGTTCGG
CAGGCACGCATCACCATGGGTCACCACCAGATCTTCGCCATCCGGCATGCTCGCTTTCAGACGCGCAAAC
AGCTCTGCCGGTGCCAGGCCCTGATGTTCTTCATCCAGATCATCCTGATCCACCAGGCCCGCTTCCATAC
GGGTACGCGCACGTTCAATACGATGTTTCGCCTGATGATCAAACGGACAGGTCGCCGGGTCCAGGGTATG
CAGACGACGCATGGCATCCGCCATAATGCTCACTTTTTCTGCCGGCGCCAGATGGCTAGACAGCAGATCC
TGACCCGGCACTTCGCCCAGCAGCAGCCAATCACGGCCCGCTTCGGTCACCACATCCAGCACCGCCGCAC
ACGGAACACCGGTGGTGGCCAGCCAGCTCAGACGCGCCGCTTCATCCTGCAGCTCGTTCAGCGCACCGCT
CAGATCGGTTTTCACAAACAGCACCGGACGACCCTGCGCGCTCAGACGAAACACCGCCGCATCAGAGCAG
CCAATGGTCTGCTGCGCCCAATCATAGCCAAACAGACGTTCCACCCACGCTGCCGGGCTACCCGCATGCA
GGCCATCCTGTTCAATCATACTCTTCCTTTTTCAATATTATTGAAGCATTTATCAGGGTTATTGTCTCAT
GAGCGGATACATATTTGAATGTATTTAGAAAAATAAACAAATAGGGGTTCCGCGCACATTTCCCCGAAAA
GTGCCAC
Features (pLannotate 1.2.2; 9 found; start..end, strand, type, name):
      3..134     -  rep_origin     M13 ori (fragment): M13 bacteriophage origin of replication; arrow indicates direction of (+) strand synthesis
    155..311     -  CDS            lacZα (fragment): LacZα fragment of β-galactosidase; lacZ fragment
    320..338     +  promoter       T7 promoter: promoter for bacteriophage T7 RNA polymerase
    378..1097    +  CDS            mEmerald: brightly fluorescent monomeric variant of GFP mammalian codon-optimized
   1131..1178    -  CDS            lacI (fragment): lac repressor; lacI; The lac repressor binds to the lac operator to inhibit transcription in E. coli. This inhibition can be relieved by adding lactose or isopropyl-β-D-thiogalactopyranoside (IPTG).
   1215..1255    -  rep_origin     RSF ori (fragment): Plasmids containing the RSF 1030 origin of replication can be propagated in E. coli cells that contain additional plasmids with compatible origins.
   1333..1921    -  rep_origin     ori: high-copy-number ColE1/pMB1/pBR322/pUC origin of replication
   2095..2889    -  CDS            NeoR/KanR: aminoglycoside phosphotransferase confers resistance to neomycin, kanamycin, and G418 (Geneticin®)
   2890..2994    -  promoter       AmpR promoter: bla
