[The description below was written by a language model from this plasmid's Addgene catalogue record and pLannotate feature annotations shown in this document.]
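Description:
pMK-mEmerald is a small (about 3 kb) part-donor plasmid from the MoChlo kit, a modular cloning toolbox for chloroplast biotechnology. It is built on the pMK-RQ gene-synthesis backbone and is classed as a synthetic biology vector. It is maintained in E. coli through a high-copy ColE1/pUC-type origin and selected with kanamycin. Resistance comes from an aminoglycoside phosphotransferase (NeoR/KanR) gene, which the annotation places directly downstream of an AmpR (bla) promoter. The feature table also lists short fragments of an M13 origin, lacZα, lacI and an RSF origin. These are partial matches, most likely backbone remnants rather than functional elements.

The payload is a synthetic coding sequence for mEmerald, a bright monomeric green fluorescent GFP variant. The insert was made by gene synthesis and placed in the backbone as a coding-sequence module designed for Golden Gate cloning. In that kind of system, Type IIS restriction enzymes release the part with defined overhangs so it can be joined in order with promoter, UTR and terminator modules to form a transcription unit. The record does not state the enzyme sites or the overhangs, and the 5′ cloning site is listed as unknown. A T7 promoter lies just upstream of the insert in the same orientation, but it belongs to the backbone. No chloroplast promoter or other plant regulatory element is annotated, so the plasmid serves as a source of the reporter coding part rather than as an expression construct. Its expected use is to supply a fluorescent reporter for assembling chloroplast expression or transformation cassettes within the MoChlo framework.
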