Addgene plasmid #123556: pMK-mEmerald
Purpose: MoChlo kit
Depositing lab: Scott Lenaghan & C. Neal Stewart. Depositing organization: University of Tennessee Institute of Agriculture. Publication: MoChlo: A versatile modular cloning toolbox for chloroplast biotechnology. Occhialini A, Piatek A, Pfotenhauer AC, Frazier TP, Stewart CN, Lenaghan S. Plant Physiol. 2019 Jan 24. pii: pp.18.01220. doi: 10.1104/pp.18.01220. PubMed 30679266.
Backbone
  Vector backbone: pMK-RQ
  Vector type: Synthetic Biology
Growth in bacteria
  Bacterial resistance: Kanamycin, 50 μg/mL
  Growth temperature: 37°C
  Growth strain: Top10
  Copy number: High Copy
Gene/Insert
  Gene/Insert name: mEmerald
  Species: Synthetic
  Cloning method: Restriction Enzyme; 5′ cloning site Unknown (unknown if destroyed)
Terms and licenses: Academic/Nonprofit Terms; Industry Terms: Not Available to Industry
Depositor comments: All inserts have been produced by gene synthesis and cloned in the indicated backbone vector. This insert is a coding sequence designed for Golden-Gate cloning. The Original Material was developed in the performance of research that was funded by Grant Nos. ARPA-E: DE-AR000660 & DARPA: D17AC00016.
How to cite: pMK-mEmerald was a gift from Scott Lenaghan & C. Neal Stewart (Addgene plasmid # 123556 ; http://n2t.net/addgene:123556 ; RRID:Addgene_123556)
