>Addgene plasmid #123556 | pMK-mEmerald | depositor partial sequence | sequence record 235735 | mEmerald
ATGGTGAGCAAGGGCGAGGAGCTGTTCACCGGGGTGGTGCCCATCCTGGTCGAGCTGGACGGCGACGTAA
ACGGCCACAAGTTCAGCGTGTCCGGCGAGGGCGAGGGCGATGCCACCTACGGCAAGCTGACCCTGAAGTT
CATCTGCACCACCGGCAAGCTGCCCGTGCCCTGGCCCACCCTCGTGACCACCTTGACCTACGGCGTGCAG
TGCTTCGCCCGCTACCCCGACCACATGAAGCAGCACGACTTCTTCAAGTCCGCCATGCCCGAAGGCTACG
TCCAGGAGCGCACCATCTTCTTCAAGGACGACGGCAACTACAAGACCCGCGCCGAGGTGAAGTTCGAGGG
CGACACCCTGGTGAACCGCATCGAGCTGAAGGGCATCGACTTCAAGGAGGACGGCAACATCCTGGGGCAC
AAGCTGGAGTACAACTACAACAGCCACAAGGTCTATATCACCGCCGACAAGCAGAAGAACGGCATCAAGG
TGAACTTCAAGACCCGCCACAACATCGAGGACGGCAGCGTGCAGCTCGCCGACCACTACCAGCAGAACAC
CCCCATCGGCGACGGCCCCGTGCTGCTGCCCGACAACCACTACCTGAGCACCCAGTCCAAGCTGAGCAAA
GACCCCAACGAGAAGCGCGATCACATGGTCCTGCTGGAGTTCGTGACCGCCGCCGGGATCACTCTCGGCA
TGGACGAGCTGTACAAGTAA
